>Addgene plasmid #145171 | pcDNA3-sACE2(WT)-sfGFP | addgene full sequence | sequence record 292613 | Addgene NGS Result
TCTAGAGGGCCCGTTTAAACCCGCTGATCAGCCTCGACTGTGCCTTCTAGTTGCCAGCCATCTGTTGTTT
GCCCCTCCCCCGTGCCTTCCTTGACCCTGGAAGGTGCCACTCCCACTGTCCTTTCCTAATAAAATGAGGA
AATTGCATCGCATTGTCTGAGTAGGTGTCATTCTATTCTGGGGGGTGGGGTGGGGCAGGACAGCAAGGGG
GAGGATTGGGAAGACAATAGCAGGCATGCTGGGGATGCGGTGGGCTCTATGGCTTCTGAGGCGGAAAGAA
CCAGCTGGGGCTCTAGGGGGTATCCCC
[124 nt withheld, positions 308-431]
C
[91 nt withheld, positions 433-523]
A
[49 nt withheld, positions 525-573]
CCTTTGACGTTGGAGTCCACGTTCTTT
[37 nt withheld, positions 601-637]
ACCCTATCTCGGTCTATTCTTTTGATTTATAAGGGATTTTGCCGATTTCGGCCTATTGGTTAAAAAATGA
GCTGATTTAACAAAAATTTAACGCGAATTAATTCTGTGGAATGTGTGTCAGTTAGGGTGTGGAAAGTCCC
CAGGCTCCCCAGCAGGCAGAAGTATGCAAAGCATGCATCTCAATTAGTCAGCAACCAGGTGTGGAAAGTC
CCCAGGCTCCCCAGCAGGCAGAAGTATGCAAAGCATGCATCTCAATTAGTCAGCAACCATAGTCCCGCCC
CTAACTCCGCCCATCCCGCCCCTAACTCCGCCCAGTTCCGCCCATTCTCCGCCCCATGGCTGACTAATTT
TTTTTATTTATGCAGAGGCCGAGGCCGCCTCTGCCTCTGAGCTATTCCAGAAGTAGTGAGGAGGCTTTTT
TGGAGGCCTAGGCTTTTGCAAAAAGCTCCCGGGAGCTTGTATATCCATTTTCGGATCTGATCAAGAGACA
GGATGAGGATCGTTTCGCATGATTGAACAAGATGGATTGCACGCAGGTTCTCCGGCCGCTTGGGTGGAGA
GGCTATTCGGCTATGACTGGGCACAACAGACAATCGGCTGCTCTGATGCCGCCGTGTTCCGGCTGTCAGC
GCAGGGGCGCCCGGTTCTTTTTGTCAAGACCGACCTGTCCGGTGCCCTGAATGAACTGCAGGACGAGGCA
GCGCGGCTATCGTGGCTGGCCACGACGGGCGTTCCTTGCGCAGCTGTGCTCGACGTTGTCACTGAAGCGG
GAAGGGACTGGCTGCTATTGGGCGAAGTGCCGGGGCAGGATCTCCTGTCATCTCACCTTGCTCCTGCCGA
GAAAGTATCCATCATGGCTGATGCAATGCGGCGGCTGCATACGCTTGATCCGGCTACCTGCCCATTCGAC
CACCAAGCGAAACATCGCATCGAGCGAGCACGTACTCGGATGGAAGCCGGTCTTGTCGATCAGGATGATC
TGGACGAAGAGCATCAGGGGCTCGCGCCAGCCGAACTGTTCGCCAGGCTCAAGGCGCGCATGCCCGACGG
CGAGGATCTCGTCGTGACCCATGGCGATGCCTGCTTGCCGAATATCATGGTGGAAAATGGCCGCTTTTCT
GGATTCATCGACTGTGGCCGGCTGGGTGTGGCGGACCGCTATCAGGACATAGCGTTGGCTACCCGTGATA
TTGCTGAAGAGCTTGGCGGCGAATGGGCTGACCGCTTCCTCGTGCTTTACGGTATCGCCGCTCCCGATTC
GCAGCGCATCGCCTTCTATCGCCTTCTTGACGAGTTCTTCTGAGCGGGACTCTGGGGTTCGAAATGACCG
ACCAAGCGACGCCCAACCTGCCATCACGAGATTTCGATTCCACCGCCGCCTTCTATGAAAGGTTGGGCTT
CGGAATCGTTTTCCGGGACGCCGGCTGGATGATCCTCCAGCGCGGGGATCTCATGCTGGAGTTCTTCGCC
CACCCCAACTTGTTTATTGCAGCTTATAATGGTTACAAATAAAGCAATAGCATCACAAATTTCACAAATA
AAGCATTTTTTTCACTGCATTCTAGTTGTGGTTTGTCCAAACTCATCAATGTATCTTATCATGTCTGTAT
ACCGTCGACCTCTAGCTAGAGCTTGGCGTAATCATGGTCATAGCTGTTTCCTGTGTGAAATTGTTATCCG
CTCACAATTCCACACAACATACGAGCCGGAAGCATAAAGTGTAAAGCCTGGGGTGCCTAATGAGTGAGCT
AACTCACATTAATTGCGTTGCGCTCACTGCCCGCTTTCCAGTCGGGAAACCTGTCGTGCCAGCTGCATTA
ATGAATCGGCCAACGCGCGGGGAGAGGCGGTTTGCGTATTGGGCGCTCTTCCGCTTCCTCGCTCACTGAC
TCGCTGCGCTCGGTCGTTCGGCTGCGGCGAGCGGTATCAGCTCACTCAAAGGCGGTAATACGGTTATCCA
CAGAATCAGGGGATAACGCAGGAAAGAACATGTGAGCAAAAGGCCAGCAAAAGGCCAGGAACCGTAAAAA
GGCCGCGTTGCTGGCGTTTTTCCATAGGCTCCGCCCCCCTGACGAGCATCACAAAAATCGACGCTCAAGT
CAGAGGTGGCGAAACCCGACAGGACTATAAAGATACCAGGCGTTTCCCCCTGGAAGCTCCCTCGTGCGCT
CTCCTGTTCCGACCCTGCCGCTTACCGGATACCTGTCCGCCTTTCTCCCTTCGGGAAGCGTGGCGCTTTC
TCATAGCTCACGCTGTAGGTATCTCAGTTCGGTGTAGGTCGTTCGCTCCAAGCTGGGCTGTGTGCACGAA
CCCCCCGTTCAGCCCGACCGCTGCGCCTTATCCGGTAACTATCGTCTTGAGTCCAACCCGGTAAGACACG
ACTTATCGCCACTGGCAGCAGCCACTGGTAACAGGATTAGCAGAGCGAGGTATGTAGGCGGTGCTACAGA
GTTCTTGAAGTGGTGGCCTAACTACGGCTACACTAGAAGAACAGTATTTGGTATCTGCGCTCTGCTGAAG
CCAGTTACCTTCGGAAAAAGAGTTGGTAGCTCTTGATCCGGCAAACAAACCACCGCTGGTAGCGGTGGTT
TTTTTGTTTGCAAGCAGCAGATTACGCGCAGAAAAAAAGGATCTCAAGAAGATCCTTTGATCTTTTCTAC
GGGGTCTGACGCTCAGTGGAACGAAAACTCACGTTAAGGGATTTTGGTCATGAGATTATCAAAAAGGATC
TTCACCTAGATCCTTTTAAATTAAAAATGAAGTTTTAAATCAATCTAAAGTATATATGAGTAAACTTGGT
CTGACAGTTACCAATGCTTAATCAGTGAGGCACCTATCTCAGCGATCTGTCTATTTCGTTCATCCATAGT
TGCCTGACTCCCCGTCGTGTAGATAACTACGATACGGGAGGGCTTACCATCTGGCCCCAGTGCTGCAATG
ATACCGCGAGACCCACGCTCACCGGCTCCAGATTTATCAGCAATAAACCAGCCAGCCGGAAGGGCCGAGC
GCAGAAGTGGTCCTGCAACTTTATCCGCCTCCATCCAGTCTATTAATTGTTGCCGGGAAGCTAGAGTAAG
TAGTTCGCCAGTTAATAGTTTGCGCAACGTTGTTGCCATTGCTACAGGCATCGTGGTGTCACGCTCGTCG
TTTGGTATGGCTTCATTCAGCTCCGGTTCCCAACGATCAAGGCGAGTTACATGATCCCCCATGTTGTGCA
AAAAAGCGGTTAGCTCCTTCGGTCCTCCGATCGTTGTCAGAAGTAAGTTGGCCGCAGTGTTATCACTCAT
GGTTATGGCAGCACTGCATAATTCTCTTACTGTCATGCCATCCGTAAGATGCTTTTCTGTGACTGGTGAG
TACTCAACCAAGTCATTCTGAGAATAGTGTATGCGGCGACCGAGTTGCTCTTGCCCGGCGTCAATACGGG
ATAATACCGCGCCACATAGCAGAACTTTAAAAGTGCTCATCATTGGAAAACGTTCTTCGGGGCGAAAACT
CTCAAGGATCTTACCGCTGTTGAGATCCAGTTCGATGTAACCCACTCGTGCACCCAACTGATCTTCAGCA
TCTTTTACTTTCACCAGCGTTTCTGGGTGAGCAAAAACAGGAAGGCAAAATGCCGCAAAAAAGGGAATAA
GGGCGACACGGAAATGTTGAATACTCATACTCTTCCTTTTTCAATATTATTGAAGCATTTATCAGGGTTA
TTGTCTCATGAGCGGATACATATTTGAATGTATTTAGAAAAATAAACAAATAGGGGTTCCGCGCACATTT
CCCCGAAAAGTGCCACCTGACGTCGACGGATCGGGAGATCTCCCGATCCCCTATGGTGCACTCTCAGTAC
AATCTGCTCTGATGCCGCATAGTTAAGCCAGTATCTGCTCCCTGCTTGTGTGTTGGAGGTCGCTGAGTAG
TGCGCGAGCAAAATTTAAGCTACAACAAGGCAAGGCTTGACCGACAATTGCATGAAGAATCTGCTTAGGG
TTAGGCGTTTTGCGCTGCTTCGCGATGTACGGGCCAGATATACGCGTTGACATTGATTATTGACTAGTTA
TTAATAGTAATCAATTACGGGGTCATTAGTTCATAGCCCATATATGGAGTTCCGCGTTACATAACTTACG
GTAAATGGCCCGCCTGGCTGACCGCCCAACGACCCCCGCCCATTGACGTCAATAATGACGTATGTTCCCA
TAGTAACGCCAATAGGGACTTTCCATTGACGTCAATGGGTGGAGTATTTACGGTAAACTGCCCACTTGGC
AGTACATCAAGTGTATCATATGCCAAGTACGCCCCCTATTGACGTCAATGACGGTAAATGGCCCGCCTGG
CATTATGCCCAGTACATGACCTTATGGGACTTTCCTACTTGGCAGTACATCTACGTATTAGTCATCGCTA
TTACCATGGTGATGCGGTTTTGGCAGTACATCAATGGGCGTGGATAGCGGTTTGACTCACGGGGATTTCC
AAGTCTCCACCCCATTGACGTCAATGGGAGTTTGTTTTGGCACCAAAATCAACGGGACTTTCCAAAATGT
CGTAACAACTCCGCCCCATTGACGCAAATGGGCGGTAGGCGTGTACGGTGGGAGGTCTATATAAGCAGAG
CTCTCTGGCTAACTAGAGAACCCACTGCTTACTGGCTTATCGAAATTAATACGACTCACTATAGGGAGAC
CCAAGCTGGCTAGCGCCACCATGTCAAGCTCTTCCTGGCTCCTTCTCAGCCTTGTTGCTGTAACTGCTGC
TCAGTCCACCATTGAGGAACAGGCCAAGACATTTTTGGACAAGTTTAACCACGAAGCCGAAGACCTGTTC
TATCAAAGTTCACTTGCTTCTTGGAATTATAACACCAATATTACTGAAGAGAATGTCCAAAACATGAATA
ATGCTGGGGACAAATGGTCTGCCTTTTTAAAGGAACAGTCCACACTTGCCCAAATGTATCCACTACAAGA
AATTCAGAATCTCACAGTCAAGCTTCAGCTGCAGGCTCTTCAGCAAAATGGGTCTTCAGTGCTCTCAGAA
GACAAGAGCAAACGGTTGAACACAATTCTAAATACAATGAGCACCATCTACAGTACTGGAAAAGTTTGTA
ACCCAGATAATCCACAAGAATGCTTATTACTTGAACCAGGTTTGAATGAAATAATGGCAAACAGTTTAGA
CTACAATGAGAGGCTCTGGGCTTGGGAAAGCTGGAGATCTGAGGTCGGCAAGCAGCTGAGGCCATTATAT
GAAGAGTATGTGGTCTTGAAAAATGAGATGGCAAGAGCAAATCATTATGAGGACTATGGGGATTATTGGA
GAGGAGACTATGAAGTAAATGGGGTAGATGGCTATGACTACAGCCGCGGCCAGTTGATTGAAGATGTGGA
ACATACCTTTGAAGAGATTAAACCATTATATGAACATCTTCATGCCTATGTGAGGGCAAAGTTGATGAAT
GCCTATCCTTCCTATATCAGTCCAATTGGATGCCTCCCTGCTCATTTGCTTGGTGATATGTGGGGTAGAT
TTTGGACAAATCTGTACTCTTTGACAGTTCCCTTTGGACAGAAACCAAACATAGATGTTACTGATGCAAT
GGTGGACCAGGCCTGGGATGCACAGAGAATATTCAAGGAGGCCGAGAAGTTCTTTGTATCTGTTGGTCTT
CCTAATATGACTCAAGGATTCTGGGAAAATTCCATGCTAACGGACCCAGGAAATGTTCAGAAAGCAGTCT
GCCATCCCACAGCTTGGGACCTGGGGAAGGGCGACTTCAGGATTCTTATGTGCACAAAGGTGACAATGGA
CGACTTCCTGACAGCTCATCATGAGATGGGGCATATCCAGTATGATATGGCATATGCTGCACAACCTTTT
CTGCTAAGAAATGGAGCTAATGAAGGATTCCATGAAGCTGTTGGGGAAATCATGTCACTTTCTGCAGCCA
CACCTAAGCATTTAAAATCCATTGGTCTTCTGTCACCCGATTTTCAAGAAGACAATGAAACAGAAATAAA
CTTCCTGCTCAAACAAGCACTCACGATTGTTGGGACTCTGCCATTTACTTACATGTTAGAGAAGTGGAGG
TGGATGGTCTTTAAAGGGGAAATTCCCAAAGACCAGTGGATGAAAAAGTGGTGGGAGATGAAGCGAGAGA
TAGTTGGGGTGGTGGAACCTGTGCCCCATGATGAAACATACTGTGACCCCGCATCTCTGTTCCATGTTTC
TAATGATTACTCATTCATTCGATATTACACAAGGACCCTTTACCAATTCCAGTTTCAAGAAGCACTTTGT
CAAGCAGCTAAACATGAAGGCCCTCTGCACAAATGTGACATCTCAAACTCTACAGAAGCTGGACAGAAAC
TGTTCAATATGCTGAGGCTTGGAAAATCAGAACCCTGGACCCTAGCATTGGAAAATGTTGTAGGAGCAAA
GAACATGAATGTAAGGCCACTGCTCAACTACTTTGAGCCCTTATTTACCTGGCTGAAAGACCAGAACAAG
AATTCTTTTGTGGGATGGAGTACCGACTGGAGTCCATATGCAGACGGATCCGGTGGGTCCGGTAGTGGTG
GTTCCAAAGGAGAAGAACTTTTCACTGGAGTTGTCCCAATTCTTGTTGAATTAGATGGTGATGTTAATGG
GCACAAATTTTCTGTCCGTGGAGAGGGTGAAGGTGATGCTACAAACGGAAAACTCACCCTTAAATTTATT
TGCACTACTGGAAAACTACCTGTTCCATGGCCAACACTTGTCACTACTCTGACCTATGGTGTTCAATGCT
TTTCCCGTTATCCGGATCACATGAAACGGCATGACTTTTTCAAGAGTGCCATGCCCGAAGGTTATGTACA
GGAACGCACTATATCTTTCAAAGATGACGGGACCTACAAGACGCGTGCTGAAGTCAAGTTTGAAGGTGAT
ACCCTTGTTAATCGTATCGAGTTAAAAGGTATTGATTTTAAAGAAGATGGAAACATTCTCGGACACAAAC
TGGAGTACAACTTTAACTCACACAATGTATACATCACGGCAGACAAACAAAAGAATGGAATCAAAGCTAA
CTTCAAAATTCGCCACAACGTTGAAGATGGTTCCGTTCAACTAGCAGACCATTATCAACAAAATACTCCA
ATTGGCGATGGCCCTGTCCTTTTACCAGACAACCATTACCTGTCGACACAATCTGTCCTTTCGAAAGATC
CCAACGAAAAGCGTGACCACATGGTCCTTCTTGAGTTTGTAACTGCTGCTGGGATTACACATGGCATGGA
TGAGCTCTACAAATGATAACTCGAG
Features (pLannotate 1.2.2; 21 found; start..end, strand, type, name):
     38..262     +  polyA_signal   bGH poly(A) signal: bovine growth hormone polyadenylation signal
    266..287     +  promoter       SV40 promoter (fragment): SV40 enhancer and early promoter
    308..736     +  rep_origin     f1 ori (sequence partly withheld): f1 bacteriophage origin of replication; arrow indicates direction of (+) strand synthesis
    750..1079    +  promoter       SV40 promoter: SV40 enhancer and early promoter
   1146..1937    +  CDS            neo: KKA2_KLEPN - Also known as kan, nptII. Experimental evidence at protein level: Swiss-Prot protein existence level 1. Resistance to kanamycin, neomycin, paromomycin, ribostamycin, butirosin and gentamicin B. From Klebsiella pneumoniae.
   1961..2119    +  CDS            ble (fragment): BLE_KLEPN - Experimental evidence at protein level: Swiss-Prot protein existence level 1. Binding protein with a strong affinity to the bleomycin family of antibiotics. Binds to CL990; an antimitotic-antibiotic compound. From Klebsiella pneumoniae.
   2114..2235    +  polyA_signal   SV40 poly(A) signal: SV40 polyadenylation signal
   2308..2324    -  protein_bind   lac operator: The lac repressor binds to the lac operator to inhibit transcription in E. coli. This inhibition can be relieved by adding lactose or isopropyl-β-D-thiogalactopyranoside (IPTG). lac repressor encoded by lacI
   2332..2362    -  promoter       lac promoter: promoter for the E. coli lac operon
   2377..2398    -  protein_bind   CAP binding site: CAP binding activates transcription in the presence of cAMP. E. coli catabolite activator protein
   2411..2503    -  CDS            lacI (fragment): lac repressor; lacI; The lac repressor binds to the lac operator to inhibit transcription in E. coli. This inhibition can be relieved by adding lactose or isopropyl-β-D-thiogalactopyranoside (IPTG).
   2686..3274    -  rep_origin     ori: high-copy-number ColE1/pMB1/pBR322/pUC origin of replication
   3445..4305    -  CDS            AmpR: β-lactamase; bla; confers resistance to ampicillin, carbenicillin, and related antibiotics
   4306..4410    -  promoter       AmpR promoter: bla
   4469..4521    -  misc_feature   bom (fragment): basis of mobility region from pBR322
   4676..5055    +  enhancer       CMV enhancer: human cytomegalovirus immediate early enhancer
   5056..5259    +  promoter       CMV promoter: human cytomegalovirus (CMV) immediate early promoter
   5255..5288    +  LTR            5' LTR (truncated) (fragment): truncated 5' long terminal repeat (LTR) from HIV-1
   5304..5322    +  promoter       T7 promoter: promoter for bacteriophage T7 RNA polymerase
   5348..7198    +  CDS            ACE2 (fragment): ACE2_HUMAN - Experimental evidence at protein level: Swiss-Prot protein existence level 1. [Isoform 2]: (Microbial infection) Non-functional as a receptor for human coronavirus SARS-CoV-2. From Homo sapiens (Human).
   7220..7930    +  CDS            Superfolder GFP: Superfolder GFP is a basic (constitutively fluorescent) green fluorescent protein published in 2005, derived from Aequorea victoria. It is reported to be a very rapidly-maturing weak dimer.
