[The description below was written by a language model from this plasmid's Addgene catalogue record and pLannotate feature annotations shown in this document.]
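Description:
pcDNA3-sACE2(WT)-sfGFP is a mammalian expression plasmid built on the Invitrogen pcDNA3.1(+) backbone, about 7.9 kb in total. It is propagated in E. coli as a high-copy plasmid through a ColE1/pUC-type origin and selected with ampicillin via the β-lactamase gene. An f1 origin is also present. For mammalian cells, an SV40 early promoter drives the neomycin phosphotransferase gene, followed by an SV40 polyadenylation signal, so stable transfectants can be selected with G418.

The payload is the wild-type extracellular, soluble protease domain of human angiotensin-converting enzyme 2 (residues M1 to D615). It is cloned between NheI and XhoI sites, both of which are retained. Because the fragment starts at the native first methionine and omits the downstream membrane-anchoring region, the protein is expected to be secreted rather than held at the cell surface. Its C terminus is joined through a short glycine-serine linker to superfolder GFP, a rapidly maturing, constitutively fluorescent green reporter. Transcription is driven by the human CMV immediate-early enhancer and promoter and terminated by the bovine growth hormone polyadenylation signal. A T7 promoter sits just upstream of the coding sequence. The automated annotation also lists small fragments (an HIV-1 LTR piece, ble, lacI and bom remnants), which are most likely short sequence matches within the backbone rather than functional elements.

The recorded purpose is production of a soluble ACE2-sfGFP fusion in mammalian cells. The associated study engineered human ACE2 for improved binding to the SARS-CoV-2 spike protein. In that context this wild-type construct plausibly serves as a fluorescent reference for spike-binding measurements, though the record does not describe specific assays.
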