Addgene plasmid #145171: pcDNA3-sACE2(WT)-sfGFP
Purpose: Mammalian expression plasmid for soluble ACE2-super folder GFP fusion
Depositing lab: Erik Procko. Depositing organization: University of Illinois at Urbana-Champaign. Publication: Engineering human ACE2 to optimize binding to the spike protein of SARS coronavirus 2. Chan KK, Dorosky D, Sharma P, Abbasi SA, Dye JM, Kranz DM, Herbert AS, Procko E. Science. 2020 Sep 4;369(6508):1261-1265. doi: 10.1126/science.abc0870. Epub 2020 Aug 4. PubMed 32753553.
Backbone
  Vector backbone: pcDNA3.1(+)
  Backbone manufacturer: Invitrogen
  Backbone size w/o insert (bp): 5332
  Total vector size (bp): 7939
  Vector type: Mammalian Expression
  Selectable markers: Neomycin (select with G418)
Growth in bacteria
  Bacterial resistance: Ampicillin, 100 μg/mL
  Growth temperature: 37°C
  Growth strain: DH5alpha
  Copy number: High Copy
Gene/Insert
  Gene/Insert name: Angiotensin-converting enzyme 2 (alt names: ACE2; peptidyl-dipeptidase A)
  Species: H. sapiens (human)
  Insert size (bp): 2607
  Mutation: Extracellular, soluble protease domain (a.a. M1-D615)
  GenBank ID: NM_021804.1
  Entrez Gene: ACE2 (a.k.a. ACEH)
  Promoter: CMV
  Tag / fusion protein: Linker GSGGSGSGG and superfolder GFP (C terminal on insert)
  Cloning method: Restriction Enzyme; 5′ cloning site NheI (not destroyed); 3′ cloning site XhoI (not destroyed)
  Sequencing primers: 5′ CMV-fwd; 3′ BGH-rev
Terms and licenses: Academic/Nonprofit Terms; Industry Terms: Not Available to Industry
Depositor comments: Please visit https://www.biorxiv.org/content/10.1101/2020.03.16.994236v1 for BioRxiv preprint.
How to cite: pcDNA3-sACE2(WT)-sfGFP was a gift from Erik Procko (Addgene plasmid # 145171 ; http://n2t.net/addgene:145171 ; RRID:Addgene_145171)
