>Addgene plasmid #145171 | pcDNA3-sACE2(WT)-sfGFP | addgene partial sequence | sequence record 288181 | T7 5'-TAATACGACTCACTATAGGG-3'
ATGTCAAGCTCTTCCTGGCTCCTTCTCAGCCTTGTTGCTGTAACTGCTGCTCAGTCCACCATTGAGGAAC
AGGCCAAGACATTTTTGGACAAGTTTAACCACGAAGCCGAAGACCTGTTCTATCAAAGTTCACTTGCTTC
TTGGAATTATAACACCAATATTACTGAAGAGAATGTCCAAAACATGAATAATGCTGGGGACAAATGGTCT
GCCTTTTTAAAGGAACAGTCCACACTTGCCCAAATGTATCCACTACAAGAAATTCAGAATCTCACAGTCA
AGCTTCAGCTGCAGGCTCTTCAGCAAAATGGGTCTTCAGTGCTCTCAGAAGACAAGAGCAAACGGTTGAA
CACAATTCTAAATACAATGAGCACCATCTACAGTACTGGAAAAGTTTGTAACCCAGATAATCCACAAGAA
TGCTTATTACTTGAACCAGGTTTGAATGAAATAATGGCAAACAGTTTAGACTACAATGAGAGGCTCTGGG
CTTGGGAAAGCTGGAGATCTGAGGTCGGCAAGCAGCTGAGGCCATTATATGAAGAGTATGTGGTCTTGAA
AAATGAGATGGCAAGAGCAAATCATTATGAGGACTATGGGGATTATTGGAGAGGAGACTATGAAGTAAAT
GGGGTAGATGGCTATGACTACAGCCGCGGCCAGTTGATTGAAGATGTGGAACATACCTTTGAAGAGATTA
AACCATTATATGAACATCTTCATGCCTATGTGAGGGCAAAGTTGATGAATGCCTATCCTTCCTATATCAG
TCCAATTGGATGCCTCCCTGCTCATTTGCTTGGTGATATGTGG
