>Addgene plasmid #145171 | pcDNA3-sACE2(WT)-sfGFP | addgene partial sequence | sequence record 288183 | BGH-rev 5'-TAGAAGGCACAGTCGAGG-3'
CTAGACTCGAGTTATCATTTGTAGAGCTCATCCATGCCATGTGTAATCCCAGCAGCAGTTACAAACTCAA
GAAGGACCATGTGGTCACGCTTTTCGTTGGGATCTTTCGAAAGGACAGATTGTGTCGACAGGTAATGGTT
GTCTGGTAAAAGGACAGGGCCATCGCCAATTGGAGTATTTTGTTGATAATGGTCTGCTAGTTGAACGGAA
CCATCTTCAACGTTGTGGCGAATTTTGAAGTTAGCTTTGATTCCATTCTTTTGTTTGTCTGCCGTGATGT
ATACATTGTGTGAGTTAAAGTTGTACTCCAGTTTGTGTCCGAGAATGTTTCCATCTTCTTTAAAATCAAT
ACCTTTTAACTCGATACGATTAACAAGGGTATCACCTTCAAACTTGACTTCAGCACGCGTCTTGTAGGTC
CCGTCATCTTTGAAAGATATAGTGCGTTCCTGTACATAACCTTCGGGCATGGCACTCTTGAAAAAGTCAT
GCCGTTTCATGTGATCCGGATAACGGGAAAAGCATTGAACACCATAGGTCAGAGTAGTGACAAGTGTTGG
CCATGGAACAGGTAGTTTTCCAGTAGTGCAAATAAATTTAAGGGTGAGTTTTCCGTTTGTAGCATCACCT
TCACCCTCTCCACGGACAGAAAATTTGTGCCCATTAACATCACCATCTAATTCAACAAGAATTGGGACAA
CTCCAGTGAAAAGTTCTTCTCCTTTGGAACCACCACTACCGGACCCACCGGATCCGTCTGCATATGGACT
CCAGTCGGTACTCCATCCCACAAAAGAATTCTTGTTCTGGTCTTTCAGCCAGGTAAATAAGGGCTCAAAG
TAGTTGAGCAGTGGCCTTACATTCATGTTCTTTG
